>Addgene plasmid #38964 | DAPK3 | depositor partial sequence | sequence record 49022 | DAPK3 sequence 940 bps
ATGCACCATCATCATCATCATTCTTCTGGTGTAGATCTGGGTACCGAGAACCTGTACTTCCAATCCATGG
TGGAGGACCATTATGAGATGGGGGAGGAGCTGGGCAGCGGCCAGTTTGCGATCGTGCGGAAGTGCCGGCA
GAAGGGCACGGGCAAGGAGTACGCAGCCAAGTTCATCAAGAAGCGCCGCCTGTCATCCAGCCGGCGTGGG
GTGAGCCGGGAGGAGATCGAGCGGGAGGTGAACATCCTGCGGGAGATCCGGCACCCCAACATCATCACCC
TGCACGACATCTTCGAGAACAAGACGGACGTGGTCCTCATCCTGGAGCTGGTCTCTGGCGGGGAGCTCTT
TGACTTCCTGGCGGAGAAGGAGTCGCTGACGGAGGACGAGGCCACCCAGTTCCTCAAGCAGATCCTGGAC
GGCGTTCACTACCTGCACTCTAAGCGCATCGCACACTTTGACCTGAAGCCGGAAAACATCATGCTGCTGG
ACAAGAACGTGCCCAACCCACGAATCAAGCTCATCGACTTCGGCATCGCGCACAAGATCGAGGCGGGGAA
CGAGTTCAAGAACATCTTCGGCACCCCGGAGTTTGTGGCCCCAGAGATTGTGAACTATGAGCCGCTGGGC
CTGGAGGCGGACATGTGGAGCATCGGTGTCATCACCTATATCCTCCTGAGCGGTGCATCCCCGTTCCTGG
GCGAGACCAAGCAGGAGACGCTCACCAACATCTCAGCCGTGAACTACGACTTCGACGAGGAGTACTTCAG
CAACACCAGCGAGCTGGCCAAGGACTTCATTCGCCGGCTGCTCGTCAAAGATCCCAAGCGGAGAATGACC
ATTGCCCAGAGCCTGGAACATTCCTGGATTAAGGCGATCCGGCGGCGGAACGTGCGTGGTGAGGACAGCG
GCTGACAGTAAAGGTGGATACGGATCCGAA
