>Addgene plasmid #38964 | DAPK3 | addgene partial sequence | sequence record 51758 | T7_term
AGCAGCCGGATCTCAGTGGTGGTGGTGGTGGTGCTCGAGTGCGGCCGCAAGCTTGTCGACGGAGCTCGAA
TTCGGATCCGTATCCACCTTTACTGTCAGCCGCTGTCCTCACCACGCACGTTCCGCCGCCGGATCGCCTT
AATCCAGGAATGTTCCAGGCTCTGGGCAATGGTCATTCTCCGCTTGGGATCTTTGACGAGCAGCCGGCGA
ATGAAGTCCTTGGCCAGCTCGCTGGTGTTGCTGAAGTACTCCTCGTCGAAGTCGTAGTTCACGGCTGAGA
TGTTGGTGAGCGTCTCCTGCTTGGTCTCGCCCAGGAACGGGGATGCACCGCTCAGGAGGATATAGGTGAT
GACACCGATGCTCCACATGTCCGCCTCCAGGCCCAGCGGCTCATAGTTCACAATCTCTGGGGCCACAAAC
TCCGGGGTGCCGAAGATGTTCTTGAACTCGTTCCCCGCCTCGATCTTGTGCGCGATGCCGAAGTCGATGA
GCTTGATTCGTGGGTTGGGCACGTTCTTGTCCAGCAGCATGATGTTTTCCGGCTTCAGGTCAAAGTGTGC
GATGCGCTTAGAGTGCAGGTAGTGAACGCCGTCCAGGATCTGCTTGAGGAACTGGGTGGCCTCGTCCTCC
GTCAGCGACTCCTTCTCCGCCAGGAAGTCAAAGAGCTCCCCGCCAGAGACCAGCTCCAGGATGAGGACCA
CGTCCGTCTTGTTCTCGAAGATGTCGTGCAGGGTGATGATGTTGGGGTGCCGGATCTCCCGCAGGATGTT
CACCTCCCGCTCGATCTCCTCCCGGCTCACCCCACGCCGGCTGGATGACAGGCGG
