>Addgene plasmid #38964 | DAPK3 | addgene partial sequence | sequence record 51762 | T7 5'-TAATACGACTCACTATAGGG-3'
ACTTTAAGAAGGAGATATACATATGCACCATCATCATCATCATTCTTCTGGTGTAGATCTGGGTACCGAG
AACCTGTACTTCCAATCCATGGTGGAGGACCATTATGAGATGGGGGAGGAGCTGGGCAGCGGCCAGTTTG
CGATCGTGCGGAAGTGCCGGCAGAAGGGCACGGGCAAGGAGTACGCAGCCAAGTTCATCAAGAAGCGCCG
CCTGTCATCCAGCCGGCGTGGGGTGAGCCGGGAGGAGATCGAGCGGGAGGTGAACATCCTGCGGGAGATC
CGGCACCCCAACATCATCACCCTGCACGACATCTTCGAGAACAAGACGGACGTGGTCCTCATCCTGGAGC
TGGTCTCTGGCGGGGAGCTCTTTGACTTCCTGGCGGAGAAGGAGTCGCTGACGGAGGACGAGGCCACCCA
GTTCCTCAAGCAGATCCTGGACGGCGTTCACTACCTGCACTCTAAGCGCATCGCACACTTTGACCTGAAG
CCGGAAAACATCATGCTGCTGGACAAGAACGTGCCCAACCCACGAATCAAGCTCATCGACTTCGGCATCG
CGCACAAGATCGAGGCGGGGAACGAGTTCAAGAACATCTTCGGCACCCCGGAGTTTGTGGCCCCAGAGAT
TGTGAACTATGAGCCGCTGGGCCTGGAGGCGGACATGTGGAGCATCGGTGTCATCACCTATATCCTCCTG
AGCGGTGCATCCCCGTTCCTGGGCGAGACCAAGCAGGAGACGCTCACCAACATCTCAGCCGTGAACTACG
ACTTCGACGAGGAGTACTTCAGCAACACCAGCGAGCTGGCCAAGGACTTCATTCGCCGGCTGCTCGTCAA
AGATCCCAAGCGGAGAATGACCATTGCCCAGAGCCTGGA
