[The description below was written by a language model from this plasmid's Addgene catalogue record.]
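Description:
DAPK3 is a bacterial expression plasmid built on the pNIC28-Bsa4 backbone from the SGC, a vector designed for ligation-independent cloning of targets intended for recombinant protein production in E. coli. It is selected with kanamycin and is recorded as low copy; the record does not name the origin of replication. No feature table is provided. The promoter is not stated explicitly, but the listed sequencing primers (T7 forward and T7 terminator reverse) indicate that the insert sits between T7 promoter and terminator elements, an arrangement that normally requires a host strain supplying T7 RNA polymerase for expression. The strain named in the record, Mach1, is a cloning and propagation host rather than an expression strain.

The insert is a roughly 940 bp fragment of human DAPK3 (death-associated protein kinase 3, also known as ZIPK, ZIP or DLK), a serine/threonine kinase. The record cautions that the insert may not be the full open reading frame, which is typical of constructs with boundaries chosen to yield a well-behaved, crystallisable fragment; the exact boundaries are not given. The protein is produced with an N-terminal histidine tag followed by a TEV protease cleavage site, so it can be captured by immobilised metal affinity chromatography and the tag then removed by TEV digestion.

The stated purpose is bacterial expression for structure determination, and the record links the construct to a deposited Protein Data Bank structure of DAPK3. It is therefore suited to producing purified DAPK3 protein for crystallography and related structural work.
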