Addgene plasmid #38964: DAPK3
Purpose: Bacterial expression for structure determination; may not be full ORF
Depositing lab: Nicola Burgess-Brown. Depositing organization: University of Oxford.
Backbone
  Vector backbone: pNIC28-Bsa4
  Backbone manufacturer: SGC
  Vector type: Bacterial Expression
Growth in bacteria
  Bacterial resistance: Kanamycin, 50 μg/mL
  Growth temperature: 37°C
  Growth strain: Mach1
  Copy number: Low Copy
Gene/Insert
  Gene/Insert name: DAPK3 (alt names: death-associated protein kinase 3; PDB:3BHY)
  Species: H. sapiens (human)
  Insert size (bp): 940
  GenBank ID: death-associated protein kinase 3
  Entrez Gene: DAPK3 (a.k.a. DLK, ZIP, ZIPK)
  Tag / fusion protein: His Tev (N terminal on insert)
  Cloning method: Ligation Independent Cloning
  Sequencing primers: 5′ T7; 3′ T7-term
Terms and licenses: Academic/Nonprofit Terms; Industry Terms: Not Available to Industry
How to cite: DAPK3 was a gift from Nicola Burgess-Brown (Addgene plasmid # 38964 ; http://n2t.net/addgene:38964 ; RRID:Addgene_38964)
